>Addgene plasmid #13649 | pGEX2T E7 L67R | depositor partial sequence | sequence record 7727 | Author sequence
ATGCATGGAGATACACCTACATTGCATGAATATATGTTAGATTTGCAACCAGAGACAACTGATCTCTACT
GTTATGAGCAATTAAATGACAGCTCAGAGGAGGAGGATGAAATAGATGGTCCAGCTGGACAAGCAGAACC
GGACAGAGCCCATTACAATATTGTAACCTTTTGTTGCAAGTGTGACTCTACGCTTCGGCGGTGCGTACAA
AGCACACACGTAGACATTCGTACTTTGGAAGACCTGTTAATGGGCACACTAGGAATTGTGTGCCCCATCT
GTTCTCAGAAACCATAA
