[The description below was written by a language model from this plasmid's Addgene catalogue record.]
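Description:
pGEX2T E7 L67R is a bacterial expression plasmid built on the commercial pGEX2T backbone (about 4.9 kb without insert), a vector designed for producing glutathione S-transferase (GST) fusion proteins in E. coli. It is maintained as a high-copy plasmid under ampicillin selection. No feature table accompanies the record, so the promoter, origin of replication and other backbone elements are not listed explicitly. pGEX-series vectors generally drive the GST fusion from an IPTG-inducible tac promoter, and the "T" designation conventionally denotes a thrombin cleavage site between GST and the cloned protein.

The insert is an approximately 300 bp fragment encoding the E7 oncoprotein of human papillomavirus type 16, carrying a point mutation that changes leucine 67 to arginine. The catalogue lists the species as human, but the gene is of viral origin. The fragment was cloned between the BamHI and EcoRI sites, both of which are preserved, placing E7 in frame downstream of the backbone-encoded N-terminal GST tag. The resulting GST-E7 L67R fusion can be captured on glutathione resin for affinity purification or used as bait in pull-down assays.

The associated publication concerns how HPV E7 and the cellular transcription factor E2F bind to separate sites on the retinoblastoma tumor suppressor protein. This suggests the mutant is used in in vitro binding studies, compared with wild-type E7, to dissect the E7 interaction with the retinoblastoma protein. The record does not state the specific functional consequence of the L67R substitution.
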