Addgene plasmid #13649: pGEX2T E7 L67R
Depositing lab: Karl Munger. Depositing organization: National Cancer Institute (NCI). Publication: The human papillomavirus E7 oncoprotein and the cellular transcription factor E2F bind to separate sites on the retinoblastoma tumor suppressor protein. Wu EW, Clemens KE, Heck DV, Munger K. J Virol. 1993 Apr . 67(4):2402-7. PubMed 8445736.
Backbone
  Vector backbone: pGEX2T
  Backbone manufacturer: Amersham
  Backbone size w/o insert (bp): 4900
  Vector type: Bacterial Expression
Growth in bacteria
  Bacterial resistance: Ampicillin, 100 μg/mL
  Growth temperature: 37°C
  Growth strain: DH5alpha
  Copy number: High Copy
Gene/Insert
  Gene/Insert name: HPV 16 E7 L67R (alt name: HPV 16 E7)
  Species: H. sapiens (human)
  Insert size (bp): 300
  Mutation: aa 67 from L to R
  GenBank ID: AY089955
  Entrez Gene: E7 (a.k.a. HpV16gp2)
  Tag / fusion protein: GST (N terminal on backbone)
  Cloning method: Restriction Enzyme; 5′ cloning site BamH1 (not destroyed); 3′ cloning site EcoR1 (not destroyed)
  Sequencing primers: 5′ Amersham pGEX 5'; 3′ Amersham pGEX 3'
Terms and licenses: Academic/Nonprofit Terms; Industry Terms: Not Available to Industry
How to cite: pGEX2T E7 L67R was a gift from Karl Munger (Addgene plasmid # 13649 ; http://n2t.net/addgene:13649 ; RRID:Addgene_13649)
